>Addgene plasmid #153374 | lvl0 ACT2p | addgene full sequence | sequence record 315411 | Addgene NGS Result
GTGAGACCCTGCAGTCCGGCAAAAAAGGGCAAGGTGTCACCACCCTGCCCTTTTTCTTTAAAACCGAAAA
GATTACTTCGCGTTATGCAGGCTTCCTCGCTCACTGACTCGCTGCGCTCGGTCGTTCGGCTGCGGCGAGC
GGTATCAGCTCACTCAAAGGCGGTAATACGGTTATCCACAGAATCAGGGGATAACGCAGGAAAGAACATG
TGAGCAAAAGGCCAGCAAAAGGCCAGGAACCGTAAAAAGGCCGCGTTGCTGGCGTTTTTCCACAGGCTCC
GCCCCCCTGACGAGCATCACAAAAATCGACGCTCAAGTCAGAGGTGGCGAAACCCGACAGGACTATAAAG
ATACCAGGCGTTTCCCCCTGGAAGCTCCCTCGTGCGCTCTCCTGTTCCGACCCTGCCGCTTACCGGATAC
CTGTCCGCCTTTCTCCCTTCGGGAAGCGTGGCGCTTTCTCATAGCTCACGCTGTAGGTATCTCAGTTCGG
TGTAGGTCGTTCGCTCCAAGCTGGGCTGTGTGCACGAACCCCCCGTTCAGCCCGACCGCTGCGCCTTATC
CGGTAACTATCGTCTTGAGTCCAACCCGGTAAGACACGACTTATCGCCACTGGCAGCAGCCACTGGTAAC
AGGATTAGCAGAGCGAGGTATGTAGGCGGTGCTACAGAGTTCTTGAAGTGGTGGCCTAACTACGGCTACA
CTAGAAGAACAGTATTTGGTATCTGCGCTCTGCTGAAGCCAGTTACCTTCGGAAAAAGAGTTGGTAGCTC
TTGATCCGGCAAACAAACCACCGCTGGTAGCGGTGGTTTTTTTGTTTGCAAGCAGCAGATTACGCGCAGA
AAAAAAGGATCTCAAGAAGATCCTTTGATCTTTTCTACGGGGTCTGACGCTCAGTGGAACGAAAACTCAC
GTTAAGGGATTTTGGTCATGAGATTATCAAAAAGGATCTTCACCTAGATCCTTTTAAATTAAAAATGAAG
TTTTAAATCAATCTAAAGTATATATGAGTAAACTTGGTCTGACAGCTCGAGGCTTGGATTCTCACCAATA
AAAAACGCCCGGCGGCAACCGAGCGTTCTGAACAAATCCAGATGGAGTTCTGAGGTCATTACTGGATCTA
TCAACAGGAGTCCAAGCGAGCTCGATATCAAATTACGCCCCGCCCTGCCACTCATCGCAGTACTGTTGTA
ATTCATTAAGCATTCTGCCGACATGGAAGCCATCACAAACGGCATGATGAACCTGAATCGCCAGCGGCAT
CAGCACCTTGTCGCCTTGCGTATAATATTTGCCCATGGTGAAAACGGGGGCGAAGAAGTTGTCCATATTG
GCCACGTTTAAATCAAAACTGGTGAAACTCACCCAGGGATTGGCTGAGACGAAAAACATATTCTCAATAA
ACCCTTTAGGGAAATAGGCCAGGTTTTCACCGTAACACGCCACATCTTGCGAATATATGTGTAGAAACTG
CCGGAAATCGTCGTGGTATTCACTCCAGAGCGATGAAAACGTTTCAGTTTGCTCATGGAAAACGGTGTAA
CAAGGGTGAACACTATCCCATATCACCAGCTCACCGTCTTTCATTGCCATACGAAATTCCGGATGAGCAT
TCATCAGGCGGGCAAGAATGTGAATAAAGGCCGGATAAAACTTGTGCTTATTTTTCTTTACGGTCTTTAA
AAAGGCCGTAATATCCAGCTGAACGGTCTGGTTATAGGTACATTGAGCAACTGACTGAAATGCCTCAAAA
TGTTCTTTACGATGCCATTGGGATATATCAACGGTGGTATATCCAGTGATTTTTTTCTCCATTTTAGCTT
CCTTAGCTCCTGAAAATCTCGATAACTCAAAAAATACGCCCGGTAGTGATCTTATTTCATTATGGTGAAA
GTTGGAACCTCTTACGTGCCCGATCAACTCGAGTGCCACCTGACGTCTAAGAAACCATTATTATCATGAC
ATTAACCTATAAAAATAGGCGTATCACGAGGCAGAATTTCAGATAAAAAAAATCCTTAGCTTTCGCTAAG
GATGATTTCTGGAATTCGGTCTCTGGAGCACAGTCATGAAGCCATCAAAGCAAAAGAACTAATCCAAGGG
CTGAGATGATTAATTAGTTTAAAAATTAGTTAACACGAGGGAAAAGGCTGTCTGACAGCCAGGTCACGTT
ATCTTTACCTGTGGTCGAAATGATTCGTGTCTGTCGATTTTAATTATTTTTTTGAAAGGCCGAAAATAAA
GTTGTAAGAGATAAACCCGCCTATATAAATTCATATATTTTCCTCTCCGCTTTGAATTGTCTCGTTGTCC
TCCTCACTTTCATCAGCCGTTTTGAATCTCCGGCGACTTGACAGAGAAGAACAAGGAAGAAGACTAAGAG
AGAAAGTAAGAGATAATCAAT
Features (pLannotate 1.2.2; 6 found; start..end, strand, type, name):
     15..72      +  terminator     his operon terminator: This putative transcriptin terminator from the E. coli his operon has a 2-bp deletion introduced during synthesis. Its efficiency has not been determined.
    267..855     -  rep_origin     ori: high-copy-number ColE1/pMB1/pBR322/pUC origin of replication
   1038..1132    -  terminator     lambda t0 terminator: transcription terminator from phage lambda
   1156..1812    -  CDS            cat: CAT_ECOLX - Experimental evidence at protein level: Swiss-Prot protein existence level 1. This enzyme is an effector of chloramphenicol resistance in bacteria. From Escherichia coli. This protein is used as a marker in many commonly used cloning vectors, such as pACYC184.
   1813..1910    -  promoter       cat promoter: promoter of the E. coli cat gene encoding chloramphenicol acetyltransferase
   1996..2039    -  terminator     bacterial terminator: putative bacterial transcription terminator
