[The description below was written by a language model from this plasmid's Addgene catalogue record and pLannotate feature annotations shown in this document.]
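Description:
lvl0 ACT2p is a Level 0 standard-part plasmid from the Mobius Assembly for Plant Systems toolkit, carrying the promoter of the Arabidopsis thaliana ACT2 (actin 2) gene as a 348 bp insert in the mUAV (Mobius universal acceptor vector) backbone of about 2.05 kb. Although catalogued as a plant expression vector, the sequenced plasmid (2,401 nt) is a small bacterial storage and cloning vector rather than a complete expression construct. It holds a single regulatory part with no coding sequence, plant terminator, plant selection marker or T-DNA elements annotated.

The feature table covers only the backbone. It shows a high-copy ColE1/pUC-type origin of replication for propagation in E. coli and a chloramphenicol acetyltransferase (cat) gene driven by its native promoter and followed by the lambda t0 terminator, which provides chloramphenicol selection. Additional bacterial terminators, including a his operon terminator and another putative terminator, are also annotated; elements of this kind generally serve to insulate a cloning region from read-through transcription. The ACT2 promoter itself was not recognised by the automated annotation, so its position is not given in the table, though it presumably occupies one of the unannotated stretches.

The part was inserted through AarI sites, which were destroyed during cloning, as expected for a Type IIS-based domestication step. In this type of modular system, Level 0 parts are typically released and combined with coding sequences and terminators to build transcription units in higher-level vectors. The record states the purpose simply as a plant promoter, and the associated work examined how promoter and terminator combinations affect gene regulation in plants.
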