Addgene plasmid #153374: lvl0 ACT2p
Purpose: Plant promoter
Depositing lab: Naomi Nakayama. Depositing organization: University of Edinburgh. Publication: Mobius Assembly for Plant Systems highlights promoter-terminator interaction in gene regulation. Andreou , Andreas I., Nirkko, Jessica , Ochoa-Villarreal, Marisol , Nakayama, Naomi. bioRxiv, March 31, 2021 10.1101/2021.03.31.437819.
Backbone
  Vector backbone: mUAV
  Backbone size w/o insert (bp): 2053
  Vector type: Plant Expression
Growth in bacteria
  Bacterial resistance: Chloramphenicol, 25 μg/mL
  Growth temperature: 37°C
  Growth strain: DH5alpha
  Copy number: High Copy
Gene/Insert
  Gene/Insert name: ACT2 promoter
  Species: A. thaliana (mustard weed)
  Insert size (bp): 348
  Cloning method: Restriction Enzyme; 5′ cloning site AarI (destroyed during cloning); 3′ cloning site AarI (destroyed during cloning)
  Sequencing primers: 5′ tgccacctgacgtctaagaa; 3′ attaccgcctttgagtgagc
Terms and licenses: Academic/Nonprofit Terms; Industry Terms: Not Available to Industry
How to cite: lvl0 ACT2p was a gift from Naomi Nakayama (Addgene plasmid # 153374 ; http://n2t.net/addgene:153374 ; RRID:Addgene_153374)
